Addgene plasmid #135659: pQcre1
Purpose: Clostridial vector, encoding the Cre protein, which mediates recombination between lox sites.
Depositing lab: Andrew Tolonen. Depositing organization: Genoscope, Centre National de Sequencage (CEA). Publication: A Targetron-Recombinase System for Large-Scale Genome Engineering of Clostridia. Cerisy T, Rostain W, Chhun A, Boutard M, Salanoubat M, Tolonen AC. mSphere. 2019 Dec 11;4(6). pii: 4/6/e00710-19. doi: 10.1128/mSphere.00710-19. PubMed 31826971.
Backbone
  Vector backbone: pAT19
  Backbone size w/o insert (bp): 6500
  Total vector size (bp): 7752
  Vector type: Bacterial Expression, Cre/Lox
Growth in bacteria
  Bacterial resistance: Erythromycin, 200 μg/mL
  Growth temperature: 37°C
  Growth strain: DH5alpha
  Copy number: High Copy
Gene/Insert
  Gene/Insert name: Cre recombinase (alt name: Cre)
  Species: P1 phage
  Insert size (bp): 1032
  GenBank ID: YP_006472.1
  Promoter: ppag promoter
  Cloning method: Restriction Enzyme; 5′ cloning site XbaI (not destroyed); 3′ cloning site EcoRI (not destroyed)
  Sequencing primers: 5′ CTTCCGGCTCGTATGTTGTG; 3′ TACATCACCGACGAGCAAGG
Resource information
  A portion of this plasmid was derived from a plasmid made by: Cre expression cassette cloned from pRAB1 provided by Dr. Ralph Bertram and Christopher F. Schuster
Terms and licenses: Academic/Nonprofit Terms; Industry Terms: Not Available to Industry
Depositor comments: Cre protein under the control of the gram + PpagA promoter. Leibig M, Krismer B, Kolb M, Friede A, Götz F, Bertram R. 2008. Marker removal in staphylococci via Cre recombinase and different lox sites. Appl Environ Microbiol 74:1316– 1323.
How to cite: pQcre1 was a gift from Andrew Tolonen (Addgene plasmid # 135659 ; http://n2t.net/addgene:135659 ; RRID:Addgene_135659)
