[The description below was written by a language model from this plasmid's Addgene catalogue record and the feature table of its GenBank file.]
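Description:
pQcre1 is a Cre recombinase expression plasmid built on the pAT19 backbone and intended for use in clostridia, while being propagated in E. coli. The catalogue lists it as a bacterial expression, Cre/lox vector of about 7.75 kb, high copy, and selected with erythromycin. The annotated map shows a high-copy ColE1/pUC-type origin for replication in E. coli, together with an IncP origin of transfer and the adjacent traJ gene, which encodes the oriT-recognizing protein. These elements allow the plasmid to be mobilized by conjugation from a suitable donor strain into a recipient. The feature table annotates only roughly the first half of the sequence. The erythromycin resistance determinant and any Gram-positive replication functions are not annotated, so their identity and position cannot be stated from the record.

The payload is the 1,032 bp Cre coding sequence from bacteriophage P1, inserted between XbaI and EcoRI sites in the lacZ-alpha polylinker region flanked by the M13 primer sites. Cre lies in the reverse orientation relative to the backbone's lac promoter, operator and CAP site, so that promoter is not positioned to drive it. According to the depositor, expression instead comes from the Gram-positive PpagA promoter, which is not annotated in the map. The Cre cassette was taken from pRAB1, a plasmid developed for marker removal in staphylococci.

Cre catalyses site-specific recombination between lox sites. The associated publication describes a targetron-recombinase system for large-scale genome engineering of clostridia, and pQcre1 supplies the recombinase component of that system, acting on lox sites already present in the host.
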