LOCUS       Exported 7757 bp ds-DNA circular SYN 13-MAY-2021
DEFINITION  Clostridial vector, encoding the Cre protein, which mediates
            recombination between lox sites..
ACCESSION   .
VERSION     .
KEYWORDS    pQcre1
SOURCE      synthetic DNA construct
  ORGANISM  synthetic DNA construct
REFERENCE   1 (bases 1 to 7757)
  AUTHORS   Cerisy T, Rostain W, Chhun A, Boutard M, Salanoubat M, Tolonen AC
  TITLE     A Targetron-Recombinase System for Large-Scale Genome Engineering of
            Clostridia.
  JOURNAL   mSphere. 2019 Dec 11;4(6). pii: 4/6/e00710-19. doi:
            10.1128/mSphere.00710-19.
  PUBMED    31826971
REFERENCE   2 (bases 1 to 7757)
  AUTHORS   .
  TITLE     Direct Submission
  JOURNAL   Exported May 13, 2021 from SnapGene Server 1.1.58
            http://www.snapgene.com
FEATURES             Location/Qualifiers
     source          1..7757
                     /organism="synthetic DNA construct"
                     /mol_type="other DNA"
     rep_origin      386..974
                     /direction=RIGHT
                     /label=ori
                     /note="high-copy-number ColE1/pMB1/pBR322/pUC origin of
                     replication"
     primer_bind     875..894
                     /label=pBR322ori-F
                     /note="pBR322 origin, forward primer"
     primer_bind     1128..1145
                     /label=L4440
                     /note="L4440 vector, forward primer"
     protein_bind    1262..1283
                     /label=CAP binding site
                     /bound_moiety="E. coli catabolite activator protein"
                     /note="CAP binding activates transcription in the presence
                     of cAMP."
     promoter        1298..1328
                     /label=lac promoter
                     /note="promoter for the E. coli lac operon"
     protein_bind    1336..1352
                     /label=lac operator
                     /bound_moiety="lac repressor encoded by lacI"
                     /note="The lac repressor binds to the lac operator to
                     inhibit transcription in E. coli. This inhibition can be
                     relieved by adding lactose or
                     isopropyl-beta-D-thiogalactopyranoside (IPTG)."
     primer_bind     1341..1363
                     /label=M13/pUC Reverse
                     /note="In lacZ gene"
     primer_bind     1360..1376
                     /label=M13 rev
                     /note="common sequencing primer, one of multiple similar
                     variants"
     primer_bind     1360..1376
                     /label=M13 Reverse
                     /note="In lacZ gene. Also called M13-rev"
     CDS             complement(1422..2453)
                     /codon_start=1
                     /product="site-specific recombinase"
                     /label=Cre
                     /note="Cre is a site-specific recombinase from
                     bacteriophage P1. Recombination occurs at loxP sequences."
                     /translation="MSNLLTVHQNLPALPVDATSDEVRKNLMDMFRDRQAFSEHTWKML
                     LSVCRSWAAWCKLNNRKWFPAEPEDVRDYLLYLQARGLAVKTIQQHLGQLNMLHRRSGL
                     PRPSDSNAVSLVMRRIRKENVDAGERAKQALAFERTDFDQVRSLMENSDRCQDIRNLAF
                     LGIAYNTLLRIAEIARIRVKDISRTDGGRMLIHIGRTKTLVSTAGVEKALSLGVTKLVE
                     RWISVSGVADDPNNYLFCRVRKNGVAAPSATSQLSTRALEGIFEATHRLIYGAKDDSGQ
                     RYLAWSGHSARVGAARDMARAGVSIPEIMQAGGWTNVNIVMNYIRNLDSETGAMVRLLE
                     DGD"
     primer_bind     complement(2639..2656)
                     /label=M13 Forward
                     /note="In lacZ gene. Also called M13-F20 or M13 (-21)
                     Forward"
     primer_bind     complement(2639..2655)
                     /label=M13 fwd
                     /note="common sequencing primer, one of multiple similar
                     variants"
     primer_bind     complement(2648..2670)
                     /label=M13/pUC Forward
                     /note="In lacZ gene"
     CDS             complement(2981..3352)
                     /codon_start=1
                     /gene="traJ"
                     /product="oriT-recognizing protein"
                     /label=traJ
                     /translation="MADETKPTRKGSPPIKVYCLPDERRAIEEKAAAAGMSLSAYLLAV
                     GQGYKITGVVDYEHVRELARINGDLGRLGGLLKLWLTDDPRTARFGDATILALLAKIEE
                     KQDELGKVMMGVVRPRAEP"
     oriT            3385..3494
                     /note="incP origin of transfer"
ORIGIN
        1 gaccacttct gcgctcggcc cttccggctg gctggtttat tgctgataaa tctggagccg
       61 gtgagcgtgg gtctcgcggt atcattgcag cactggggcc agatggtaag ccctcccgta
      121 tcgtagttat ctacacgacg gggagtcagg caactatgga tgaacgaaat agacagatcg
      181 ctgagatagg tgcctcactg attaagcatt ggtaactgtc agaccaagtt tactcatata
      241 tactttagat tgatttaaaa cttcattttt aatttaaaag gatctaggtg aagatccttt
      301 ttgataatct catgaccaaa atcccttaac gtgagttttc gttccactga gcgtcagacc
      361 ccgtagaaaa gatcaaagga tcttcttgag atcctttttt tctgcgcgta atctgctgct
      421 tgcaaacaaa aaaaccaccg ctaccagcgg tggtttgttt gccggatcaa gagctaccaa
      481 ctctttttcc gaaggtaact ggcttcagca gagcgcagat accaaatact gttcttctag
      541 tgtagccgta gttaggccac cacttcaaga actctgtagc accgcctaca tacctcgctc
      601 tgctaatcct gttaccagtg gctgctgcca gtggcgataa gtcgtgtctt accgggttgg
      661 actcaagacg atagttaccg gataaggcgc agcggtcggg ctgaacgggg ggttcgtgca
      721 cacagcccag cttggagcga acgacctaca ccgaactgag atacctacag cgtgagctat
      781 gagaaagcgc cacgcttccc gaagggagaa aggcggacag gtatccggta agcggcaggg
      841 tcggaacagg agagcgcacg agggagcttc cagggggaaa cgcctggtat ctttatagtc
      901 ctgtcgggtt tcgccacctc tgacttgagc gtcgattttt gtgatgctcg tcaggggggc
      961 ggagcctatg gaaaaacgcc agcaacgcgg cctttttacg gttcctggcc ttttgctggc
     1021 cttttgctca catgttcttt cctgcgttat cccctgattc tgtggataac cgtattaccg
     1081 cctttgagtg agctgatacc gctcgccgca gccgaacgac cgagcgcagc gagtcagtga
     1141 gcgaggaagc ggaagagcgc ccaatacgca aaccgcctct ccccgcgcgt tggccgattc
     1201 attaatgcag ctggcacgac aggtttcccg actggaaagc gggcagtgag cgcaacgcaa
     1261 ttaatgtgag ttagctcact cattaggcac cccaggcttt acactttatg cttccggctc
     1321 gtatgttgtg tggaattgtg agcggataac aatttcacac aggaaacagc tatgaccatg
     1381 attacgccaa gcttgcatgc ctgcaggtcg actctagatt actaatcgcc atcttccagc
     1441 aggcgcacca ttgcccctgt ttcactatcc aggttacgga tatagttcat gacaatattt
     1501 acattggtcc agccaccagc ttgcatgatc tccggtattg aaactccagc gcgggccata
     1561 tctcgcgcgg ctccgacacg ggcactgtgt ccagaccagg ccaggtatct ctgaccagag
     1621 tcatccttag cgccgtaaat caatcgatga gttgcttcaa aaatcccttc cagggcgcga
     1681 gttgatagct ggctggtggc agatggcgcg gcaacaccat tttttctgac ccggcaaaac
     1741 aggtagttat tcggatcatc agctacacca gagacggaaa tccatcgctc gaccagttta
     1801 gttaccccca ggctaagtgc cttctctaca cctgcggtgc taaccagcgt tttcgttctg
     1861 ccaatatgga ttaacatcct cccaccgtca gtacgtgaga tatctttaac cctgatcctg
     1921 gcaatttcgg ctatacgtaa cagggtgtta taagcaatcc ccagaaatgc cagattacgt
     1981 atatcctggc agcgatcgct attttccatg agtgaacgaa cctggtcgaa atcagtgcgt
     2041 tcgaacgcta gagcctgttt tgcacgttca ccggcatcaa cgttttcttt tcggatccgc
     2101 cgcataacca gtgaaacagc attgctgtca cttggtcgtg gcagcccgga ccgacgatga
     2161 agcatgttta gctggcccaa atgttgctgg atagttttta ctgccagacc gcgcgcctga
     2221 agatatagaa gataatcgcg aacatcttca ggttctgcgg gaaaccattt ccggttattc
     2281 aacttgcacc atgccgccca cgaccggcaa acggacagaa gcattttcca ggtatgctca
     2341 gaaaacgcct ggcgatccct gaacatgtcc atcaggttct tgcgaacctc atcactcgtt
     2401 gcatcgaccg gtaatgcagg caaattttgg tgtacggtca gtaaattgga catatgcgtt
     2461 ctcctttttg tataaaatta aatttatatt atattgaaat taataaactt tagtttcaat
     2521 ataatataaa taaaaagaga taattattta tttttggctt tttaaacaga acttttataa
     2581 atatataaca taaaaaagaa tttatatgtt taataggatg aatccgaacc tcgaattcac
     2641 tggccgtcgt tttacaacgt cgtgactggg aaaaccctgg cgttacccaa cttaatcgcc
     2701 ttgcagcaca tccccctttc gccagctggc gtaatagcga agaggcccgc accgatcgcc
     2761 cttcccaaca gttgcgcagc ctgaatggcg aatggcgcct gatgcggtat tttctcctta
     2821 cgcatctgtg cggtatttca caccgcatag gggatcggtc ttgccttgct cgtcggtgat
     2881 gtacttcacc agctccgcga agtcgctctt cttgatggag cgcatgggga cgtgcttggc
     2941 aatcacgcgc accccccggc cgttttagcg gctaaaaaag tcatggctct gccctcgggc
     3001 ggaccacgcc catcatgacc ttgccaagct cgtcctgctt ctcttcgatc ttcgccagca
     3061 gggcgaggat cgtggcatca ccgaaccgcg ccgtgcgcgg gtcgtcggtg agccagagtt
     3121 tcagcaggcc gcccaggcgg cccaggtcgc cattgatgcg ggccagctcg cggacgtgct
     3181 catagtccac gacgcccgtg attttgtagc cctggccgac ggccagcagg taggccgaca
     3241 ggctcatgcc ggccgccgcc gccttttcct caatcgctct tcgttcgtct ggaaggcagt
     3301 acaccttgat aggtgggctg cccttcctgg ttggcttggt ttcatcagcc atccgcttgc
     3361 cctcatctgt tacgccggcg gtagccggcc agcctcgcag agcaggattc ccgttgagca
     3421 ccgccaggtg cgaataaggg acagtgaaga aggaacaccc gctcgcgggt gggcctactt
     3481 cacctatcct gcccggctga cgccgttgga tacaccaagg aaagtctaca cgaacccttt
     3541 ggcaaaatcc tgtatatcgt gcgaaaaagg atggatatac cgaaaaaatc gctataatga
     3601 ccccgaagca gggttatgca gcggaaaaga tcccccgaag caaacttaag agtgtgttga
     3661 tagtgcagta tcttaaaatt ttgtgtataa taggaattga agttaaatta gatgctaaaa
     3721 atttgtaatt aagaaggagg gattcgtcat gttggtattc caaatgcgta atgtagataa
     3781 aacatctact gttttgaaac agactaaaaa cagtgattac gcagataaat aaatacgtta
     3841 gattaattcc taccagtgac taatcttatg actttttaaa cagataacta aaattacaaa
     3901 caaatcgttt aacttctgta tttatttaca gatgtaatca cttcaggagt aattacatga
     3961 acaaaaatat aaaatattct caaaactttt taacgagtga aaaagtactc aaccaaataa
     4021 taaaacaatt gaatttaaaa gaaaccgata ccgtttacga aattggaaca ggtaaagggc
     4081 atttaacgac gaaactggct aaaataagta aacaggtaac gtctattgaa ttagacagtc
     4141 atctattcaa cttatcgtca gaaaaattaa aactgaacat tcgtgtcact ttaattcacc
     4201 aagatattct acagtttcaa ttccctaaca aacagaggta taaaattgtt gggagtattc
     4261 cttaccattt aagcacacaa attattaaaa aagtggtttt tgaaagccat gcgtctgaca
     4321 tctatctgat tgttgaagaa ggattctaca agcgtacctt ggatattcac cgaacactag
     4381 ggttgctctt gcacactcaa gtctcgattc agcaattgct taagctgcca gcggaatgct
     4441 ttcatcctaa accaaaagta aacagtgtct taataaaact tacccgccat accacagatg
     4501 ttccagataa atattggaag ctatatacgt actttgtttc aaaatgggtc aatcgagaat
     4561 atcgtcaact gtttactaaa aatcagtttc atcaagcaat gaaacacgcc aaagtaaaca
     4621 atttaagtac cattacttat gagcaagtat tgtctatttt taatagttat ctattattta
     4681 acgggaggaa ataattctat gagtcgcttt tttaaatttg gaaagttaca cgttactaaa
     4741 gggaatggag ataaattatt agatatacta ctgacagctt ccaagaagct aaagaggtcc
     4801 ctagcgccta cggggaattt gggcaaatca aaagaaaaat tctcccaaga attagaaatg
     4861 agtagatcaa attattcacg aatagaatca ggaaaatcag atccaaccat aaaaacacta
     4921 gaacaaattg caaagttaac taactcaacg ctagtagtgg atttaatccc aaatgagcca
     4981 acagaaccag aaccagaaac agaatcagaa caagtaacat tggatttaga aatggaagaa
     5041 gaaaaaagca atgacttcgt gtgaataatg cacgaaatcg ttgcttattt tttttaaaag
     5101 cggtatacta gatataacga aacaacgaac tgaatagaaa cgaaaaaaga gccatgacac
     5161 atttataaaa tgtttgacga cattttataa atgcatagcc cgataagatt gccaaaccaa
     5221 cgcttatcag ttagtcagat gaactcttcc ctcgtaagaa gttatttaat taactttgtt
     5281 tgaagacggt atataaccgt actatcatta tatagggaaa tcagagagtt ttcaagtatc
     5341 taagctactg aatttaagaa ttgttaagca atcaatcgga aatcgtttga ttgctttttt
     5401 tgtattcatt tatagaaggt ggagtttgta tgaatcatga tgaatgtaaa acttatataa
     5461 aaaatagttt attggagata agaaaattag caaatatcta tacactagaa acgtttaaga
     5521 aagagttaga aaagagaaat atctacttag aaacaaaatc agataagtat ttttcttcgg
     5581 agggggaaga ttatatatat aagttaatag aaaataacaa aataatttat tcgattagtg
     5641 gaaaaaaatt gacttataaa ggaaaaaaat ctttttcaaa acatgcaata ttgaaacagt
     5701 tgaatgaaaa agcaaaccaa gttaattaaa caacctattt tataggattt ataggaaagg
     5761 agaacagctg aatgaatatc ccttttgttg tagaaactgt gcttcatgac ggcttgttaa
     5821 agtacaaatt taaaaatagt aaaattcgct caatcactac caagccaggt aaaagcaaag
     5881 gggctatttt tgcgtatcgc tcaaaatcaa gcatgattgg cggtcgtggt gttgttctga
     5941 cttccgagga agcgattcaa gaaaatcaag atacatttac acattggaca cccaacgttt
     6001 atcgttatgg aacgtatgca gacgaaaacc gttcatacac gaaaggacat tctgaaaaca
     6061 atttaagaca aatcaatacc ttctttattg attttgatat tcacacggca aaagaaacta
     6121 tttcagcaag cgatatttta acaaccgcta ttgatttagg ttttatgcct actatgatta
     6181 tcaaatctga taaaggttat caagcatatt ttgttttaga aacgccagtc tatgtgactt
     6241 caaaatcaga atttaaatct gtcaaagcag ccaaaataat ttcgcaaaat atccgagaat
     6301 attttggaaa gtctttgcca gttgatctaa cgtgtaatca ttttggtatt gctcgcatac
     6361 caagaacgga caatgtagaa ttttttgatc ctaattaccg ttattctttc aaagaatggc
     6421 aagattggtc tttcaaacaa acagataata agggctttac tcgttcaagt ctaacggttt
     6481 taagcggtac agaaggcaaa aaacaagtag atgaaccctg gtttaatctc ttattgcacg
     6541 aaacgaaatt ttcaggagaa aagggtttaa tagggcgtaa taacgtcatg tttaccctct
     6601 ctttagccta ctttagttca ggctattcaa tcgaaacgtg cgaatataat atgtttgagt
     6661 ttaataatcg attagatcaa cccttagaag aaaaagaagt aatcaaaatt gttagaagtg
     6721 cctattcaga aaactatcaa ggggctaata gggaatacat taccattctt tgcaaagctt
     6781 gggtatcaag tgatttaacc agtaaagatt tatttgtccg tcaagggtgg tttaaattca
     6841 agaaaaaaag aagcgaacgt caacgtgttc atttgtcaga atggaaagaa gatttaatgg
     6901 cttatattag cgaaaaaagc gatgtataca agccttattt agtgacgacc aaaaaagaga
     6961 ttagagaagt gctaggcatt cctgaacgga cattagataa attgctgaag gtactgaagg
     7021 cgaatcagga aattttcttt aagattaaac caggaagaaa tggtggcatt caacttgcta
     7081 gtgttaaatc attgttgcta tcgatcatta aagtaaaaaa agaagaaaaa gaaagctata
     7141 taaaggcgct gacaaattct tttgacttag agcatacatt cattcaagag actttaaaca
     7201 agctagcaga acgccctaaa acggacacac aactcgattt gtttagctat gatacaggct
     7261 gaaaataaaa cccgcactat gccattacat ttatatctat gatacgtgtt tgttttttct
     7321 ttgctgttta gcgaatgatt agcagaaata tacagagtaa gattttaatt aattattagg
     7381 gggagaagga gagagtagcc cgaaaacttt tagttggctt ggactgaacg aagtgaggga
     7441 aaggctacta aaacgtcgag gggcagtgag agcgaagcga acacttgatt ttttaatttt
     7501 ctatctttta taggtcatta gagtatactt atttgtccta taaactattt agcagcataa
     7561 tagatttatt gaataggtca tttaagttga gcatattaga ggaggaaaat cttggagaaa
     7621 tatttgaaga acccgattac atggattgga ttagttcttg tggttacgtg gtttttaact
     7681 aaaagtagtg aatttttgat ttttggtgtg tgtgtcttgt tgttagtatt tgctagtcaa
     7741 agtgattaaa tagaatt
//
